>Addgene plasmid #143777 | TFORF1244 | addgene full sequence | sequence record 396233 | Addgene NGS Result
TTAATGTAGTCTTATGCAATACTCTTGTAGTCTTGCAACATGGTAACGATGAGTTAGCAACATGCCTTAC
AAGGAGAGAAAAAGCACCGTGCATGCCGATTGGTGGAAGTAAGGTGGTACGATCGTGCCTTATTAGGAAG
GCAACAGACGGGTCTGACATGGATTGGACGAACCACTGAATTGCCGCATTGCAGAGATATTGTATTTAAG
TGCCTAGCTCGATACATAAACGGGTCTCTCTGGTTAGACCAGATCTGAGCCTGGGAGCTCTCTGGCTAAC
TAGGGAACCCACTGCTTAAGCCTCAATAAAGCTTGCCTTGAGTGCTTCAAGTAGTGTGTGCCCGTCTGTT
GTGTGACTCTGGTAACTAGAGATCCCTCAGACCCTTTTAGTCAGTGTGGAAAATCTCTAGCAGTGGCGCC
CGAACAGGGACTTGAAAGCGAAAGGGAAACCAGAGGAGCTCTCTCGACGCAGGACTCGGCTTGCTGAAGC
GCGCACGGCAAGAGGCGAGGGGCGGCGACTGGTGAGTACGCCAAAAATTTTGACTAGCGGAGGCTAGAAG
GAGAGAGATGGGTGCGAGAGCGTCAGTATTAAGCGGGGGAGAATTAGATCGCGATGGGAAAAAATTCGGT
TAAGGCCAGGGGGAAAGAAAAAATATAAATTAAAACATATAGTATGGGCAAGCAGGGAGCTAGAACGATT
CGCAGTTAATCCTGGCCTGTTAGAAACATCAGAAGGCTGTAGACAAATACTGGGACAGCTACAACCATCC
CTTCAGACAGGATCAGAAGAACTTAGATCATTATATAATACAGTAGCAACCCTCTATTGTGTGCATCAAA
GGATAGAGATAAAAGACACCAAGGAAGCTTTAGACAAGATAGAGGAAGAGCAAAACAAAAGTAAGACCAC
CGCACAGCAAGCGGCCGCTGATCTTCAGACCTGGAGGAGGAGATATGAGGGACAATTGGAGAAGTGAATT
ATATAAATATAAAGTAGTAAAAATTGAACCATTAGGAGTAGCACCCACCAAGGCAAAGAGAAGAGTGGTG
CAGAGAGAAAAAAGAGCAGTGGGAATAGGAGCTTTGTTCCTTGGGTTCTTGGGAGCAGCAGGAAGCACTA
TGGGCGCAGCGTCAATGACGCTGACGGTACAGGCCAGACAATTATTGTCTGGTATAGTGCAGCAGCAGAA
CAATTTGCTGAGGGCTATTGAGGCGCAACAGCATCTGTTGCAACTCACAGTCTGGGGCATCAAGCAGCTC
CAGGCAAGAATCCTGGCTGTGGAAAGATACCTAAAGGATCAACAGCTCCTGGGGATTTGGGGTTGCTCTG
GAAAACTCATTTGCACCACTGCTGTGCCTTGGAATGCTAGTTGGAGTAATAAATCTCTGGAACAGATTTG
GAATCACACGACCTGGATGGAGTGGGACAGAGAAATTAACAATTACACAAGCTTAATACACTCCTTAATT
GAAGAATCGCAAAACCAGCAAGAAAAGAATGAACAAGAATTATTGGAATTAGATAAATGGGCAAGTTTGT
GGAATTGGTTTAACATAACAAATTGGCTGTGGTATATAAAATTATTCATAATGATAGTAGGAGGCTTGGT
AGGTTTAAGAATAGTTTTTGCTGTACTTTCTATAGTGAATAGAGTTAGGCAGGGATATTCACCATTATCG
TTTCAGACCCACCTCCCAACCCCGAGGGGACCCATGCATTGCATCTCAATTAGTCAGCAACCAGGTGTGG
AAAGTCCCCAGGCTCCCCAGCAGGCAGAAGTATGCAAAGCATGCGTCTCAATTAGTCAGCAACCATAGTC
CCGCCCCTAACTCCGCCCATCCCGCCCCTAACTCCGCCCAGTTCCGCCCATTCTCCGCCCCATGGCTGAC
TAATTTTTTTTATTTATGCAGAGGCCGAGGCCGCCTCGGCCTCTGAGCTATTCCAGAAGTAGTGAGGAGG
CTTTTTTGGAGGCCTAGGCTTTTGCAAAAAGCTTTCTAGAGGTACCACCGGAGCTTACCATGACCGAGTA
CAAGCCCACGGTGCGCCTCGCCACCCGCGACGACGTCCCCAGGGCCGTACGCACCCTCGCCGCCGCGTTC
GCCGACTACCCCGCCACGCGCCACACCGTCGATCCGGACCGCCACATCGAGCGGGTCACCGAGCTGCAAG
AACTCTTCCTCACGCGCGTCGGGCTCGACATCGGCAAGGTGTGGGTCGCGGACGACGGCGCCGCCGTGGC
GGTCTGGACCACGCCGGAGAGCGTCGAAGCGGGGGCGGTGTTCGCCGAGATCGGCCCGCGCATGGCCGAG
TTGAGCGGTTCCCGGCTGGCCGCGCAGCAACAGATGGAAGGCCTCCTGGCGCCGCACCGGCCCAAGGAGC
CCGCGTGGTTCCTGGCCACCGTCGGCGTCTCGCCCGACCACCAGGGCAAGGGTCTGGGCAGCGCCGTCGT
GCTCCCCGGAGTGGAGGCGGCCGAGCGCGCCGGGGTGCCCGCCTTCCTGGAGACCTCCGCGCCCCGCAAC
CTCCCCTTCTACGAGCGGCTCGGCTTCACCGTCACCGCCGACGTCGAGGTGCCCGAAGGACCGCGCACCT
GGTGCATGACCCGCAAGCCCGGTGCCAGTTAACGAATTCTAGATCTTGAGACAAATGGCAGTATTCATCC
ACAATTTTAAAAGAAAAGGGGGGATTGGGGGGTACAGTGCAGGGGAAAGAATAGTAGACATAATAGCAAC
AGACATACAAACTAAAGAATTACAAAAACAAATTACAAAAATTCAAAATTTTCGGGTTTATTACAGGGAC
AGCAGAGATCCACTTTGGCGCCGGCTCGAGGCCTGCAGGTGCAAAGATGGATAAAGTTTTAAACAGAGAG
GAATCTTTGCAGCTAATGGACCTTCTAGGTCTTGAAAGGAGTGGGAATTGGCTCCGGTGCCCGTCAGTGG
GCAGAGCGCACATCGCCCACAGTCCCCGAGAAGTTGGGGGGAGGGGTCGGCAATTGAACCGGTGCCTAGA
GAAGGTGGCGCGGGGTAAACTGGGAAAGTGATGTCGTGTACTGGCTCCGCCTTTTTCCCGAGGGTGGGGG
AGAACCGTATATAAGTGCAGTAGTCGCCGTGAACGTTCTTTTTCGCAACGGGTTTGCCGCCAGAACACAG
GTAAGTGCCGTGTGTGGTTCCCGCGGGCCTGGCCTCTTTACGGGTTATGGCCCTTGCGTGCCTTGAATTA
CTTCCACCTGGCTGCAGTACGTGATTCTTGATCCCGAGCTTCGGGTTGGAAGTGGGTGGGAGAGTTCGAG
GCCTTGCGCTTAAGGAGCCCCTTCGCCTCGTGCTTGAGTTGAGGCCTGGCCTGGGCGCTGGGGCCGCCGC
GTGCGAATCTGGTGGCACCTTCGCGCCTGTCTCGCTGCTTTCGATAAGTCTCTAGCCATTTAAAATTTTT
GATGACCTGCTGCGACGCTTTTTTTCTGGCAAGATAGTCTTGTAAATGCGGGCCAAGATCTGCACACTGG
TATTTCGGTTTTTGGGGCCGCGGGCGGCGACGGGGCCCGTGCGTCCCAGCGCACATGTTCGGCGAGGCGG
GGCCTGCGAGCGCGGCCACCGAGAATCGGACGGGGGTAGTCTCAAGCTGGCCGGCCTGCTCTGGTGCCTG
GCCTCGCGCCGCCGTGTATCGCCCCGCCCTGGGCGGCAAGGCTGGCCCGGTCGGCACCAGTTGCGTGAGC
GGAAAGATGGCCGCTTCCCGGCCCTGCTGCAGGGAGCTCAAAATGGAGGACGCGGCGCTCGGGAGAGCGG
GCGGGTGAGTCACCCACACAAAGGAAAAGGGCCTTTCCGTCCTCAGCCGTCGCTTCATGTGACTCCACGG
AGTACCGGGCGCCGTCCAGGCACCTCGATTAGTTCTCGAGCTTTTGGAGTACGTCGTCTTTAGGTTGGGG
GGAGGGGTTTTATGCGATGGAGTTTCCCCACACTGAGTGGGTGGAGACTGAAGTTAGGCCAGCTTGGCAC
TTGATGTAATTCTCCTTGGAATTTGCCCTTTTTGAGTTTGGATCTTGGTTCATTCTCAAGCCTCAGACAG
TGGTTCAAAGTTTTTTTCTTCCATTTCAGGTGTCGTGAGGCTAGCACCGCCACCATGACAAAGCATCCAC
CTAACAGACGAGGAATCAGCTTTGAAGTGGGAGCCCAGTTGGAAGCCCGGGACCGTTTAAAAAACTGGTA
TCCAGCTCACATAGAAGACATTGACTACGAGGAAGGAAAAGTACTCATCCATTTCAAGCGTTGGAACCAT
CGTTATGATGAGTGGTTCTGCTGGGACAGTCCTTATTTACGCCCTTTAGAGAAAATACAGCTGAGGAAAG
AGGGCTTGCATGAAGAGGATGGATCTTCTGAATTTCAAATAAATGAGCAGGTCCTTGCTTGCTGGTCTGA
TTGTCGTTTTTACCCGGCCAAAGTCACTGCTGTTAACAAGGATGGTACTTACACTGTGAAATTTTATGAT
GGAGTAGTTCAGACTGTCAAACATATTCATGTCAAAGCTTTTTCCAAAGATCAGAATATTGTGGGTAATG
CTAGGCCTAAAGAAACAGATCACAAAAGTCTTTCATCATCTCCTGATAAACGAGAGAAGTTTAAAGAACA
GAGAAAAGCAACAGTGAATGTGAAGAAAGACAAAGAAGATAAACCCTTAAAGACAGAAAAGCGACCCAAG
CAGCCTGATAAAGAAGGAAAGTTAATCTGTTCTGAAAAGGGGAAAGTGTCAGAGAAAAGTCTTCCCAAGA
ACGAGAAGGAAGACAAGGAAAACATTTCCGAAAATGACAGAGAGTATTCTGGAGATGCCCAAGTGGATAA
GAAACCTGAAAATGACATTGTGAAGAGTCCACAAGAAAACTTGAGGGAACCCAAAAGAAAACGAGGCAGA
CCCCCTTCCATAGCTCCTACTGCTGTGGATTCAAACTCTCAAACTTTGCAACCAATAACATTGGAACTGA
GAAGAAGGAAAATATCAAAAGGATGTGAAGTCCCATTAAAACGTCCTCGGCTTGACAAAAATTCATCCCA
GGAAAAGTCAAAAAACTACTCGGAAAACACTGACAAAGACTTATCGAGGAGACGTTCCTCCAGGCTGTCC
ACTAATGGGACCCATGAGATCCTAGATCCTGACTTGGTTGTATCAGATTTGGTTGATACGGATCCTTTGC
AAGACACGTTGTCTAGTACCAAGGAATCTGAAGAAGGTCAGTTGAAGTCTGCTTTGGAAGCTGGCCAGGT
CTCATCTGCACTGACTTGCCACTCCTTTGGGGATGGATCCGGGGCTGCAGGCTTGGAGTTGAACTGCCCA
TCAATGGGAGAAAACACGATGAAAACAGAACCGACTTCTCCCCTTGTGGAATTACAAGAGATTTCGACTG
TGGAAGTAACAAATACTTTTAAGAAAACAGATGATTTTGGGTCATCTAATGCACCAGCTGTCGACCTAGA
CCATAAGTTTAGATGCAAAGTTGTGGACTGTTTAAAATTTTTCCGCAAAGCCAAACTGTTGCACTATCAC
ATGAAGTATTTCCATGGAATGGAGAAGTCACTGGAGCCAGAAGAGAGCCCGGGAAAGAGGCATGTCCAAA
CCAGGGGCCCTTCAGCTTCAGACAAGCCCAGCCAGGAGACCCTGACCAGGAAGCGGGTCTCTGCCAGTTC
CCCAACTACAAAAGACAAGGAAAAGAATAAAGAGAAGAAATTCAAGGAGTTTGTGAGAGTGAAGCCAAAG
AAGAAAAAGAAAAAGAAAAAGAAAACCAAACCTGAATGCCCCTGCAGTGAGGAGATCAGTGACACCTCCC
AGGAACCTTCTCCACCCAAGGCATTTGCTGTTACCAGGTGTGGGTCCTCACACAAGCCAGGGGTCCATAT
GAGCCCGCAGCTTCATGGCCCAGAATCTGGACACCACAAAGGGAAAGTGAAAGCATTGGAGGAGGATAAT
TTGAGTGAGTCCTCTTCTGAGAGCTTTCTCTGGAGTGATGATGAGTATGGCCAAGATGTGGATGTGACCA
CCAACCCAGATGAGGAACTTGATGGGGATGACCGCTATGACTTCGAGGTGGTCCGCTGCATCTGTGAGGT
CCAGGAGGAAAATGACTTCATGATTCAGTGTGAAGAGTGCCAGTGCTGGCAGCATGGGGTCTGCATGGGA
TTACTGGAAGAAAATGTGCCCGAGAAATACACCTGTTATGTTTGCCAAGACCCTCCAGGTCAGAGGCCTG
GCTTCAAGTACTGGTATGACAAGGAGTGGCTGAGCAGGGGACATATGCATGGCCTGGCATTTCTAGAAGA
GAACTACTCCCATCAGAATGCCAAGAAGATCGTGGCCACCCACCAGCTTCTTGGTGATGTGCAGAGAGTG
ATTGAGGTTCTGCATGGCCTGCAGCTCAAGATGAGCATCTTGCAAAGCCGGGAGCATCCTGATCTGCCGC
TGTGGTGCCAGCCTTGGAAACAGCACTCAGGGGAGGGGAGATCTCATTTCAGAAACATCCCTGTCACTGA
CACCAGGAGCAAGGAGGAAGCTCCAAGCTATAGAACTTTGAACGGGGCAGTGGAGAAGCCCAGGCCCCTG
GCCCTGCCCCTGCCGCGTTCTGTGGAGGAATCCTATATCACCAGTGAGCATTGCTACCAGAAGCCCCGCG
CCTATTACCCTGCCGTGGAGCAGAAGCTGGTGGTGGAGACGAGGGGCTCTGCCCTCGACGATGCGGTCAA
CCCCCTCCATGAGAACGGCGATGATTCCCTTTCCCCGCGCCTGGGCTGGCCTCTAGACCAAGACAGGAGC
AAGGGGGACAGTGACCCCAAACCCGGCTCCCCAAAGGTGAAGGAATATGTCTCCAAAAAGGCCCTACCAG
AAGAAGCCCCTGCTCGGAAGCTGCTGGACAGAGGTGGAGAGGGGCTGCTGAGCTCCCAGCACCAGTGGCA
GTTTAACCTGCTGACCCATGTGGAATCTCTTCAGGATGAAGTTACGCACAGGATGGACTCCATTGAGAAG
GAGTTGGATGTGTTGGAGAGCTGGCTGGACTACACTGGGGAACTGGAGCCCCCTGAGCCGCTGGCCAGGC
TTCCGCAGCTCAAGCATTGTATCAAGCAGCTGCTGATGGACCTGGGCAAGGTGCAGCAGATCGCCCTCTG
CTGCTCAACATAGTAATGAACTAGTCCGTAACTTGAAAGTATTTCGATTTCTTGGCTTTATATATCTTGT
GGAAAGGACGACCATAGCATCCTCGCTGAATCCTAACGCGTTAAGTCGACAATCAACCTCTGGATTACAA
AATTTGTGAAAGATTGACTGGTATTCTTAACTATGTTGCTCCTTTTACGCTATGTGGATACGCTGCTTTA
ATGCCTTTGTATCATGCTATTGCTTCCCGTATGGCTTTCATTTTCTCCTCCTTGTATAAATCCTGGTTGC
TGTCTCTTTATGAGGAGTTGTGGCCCGTTGTCAGGCAACGTGGCGTGGTGTGCACTGTGTTTGCTGACGC
AACCCCCACTGGTTGGGGCATTGCCACCACCTGTCAGCTCCTTTCCGGGACTTTCGCTTTCCCCCTCCCT
ATTGCCACGGCGGAACTCATCGCCGCCTGCCTTGCCCGCTGCTGGACAGGGGCTCGGCTGTTGGGCACTG
ACAATTCCGTGGTGTTGTCGGGGAAATCATCGTCCTTTCCTTGGCTGCTCGCCTGTGTTGCCACCTGGAT
TCTGCGCGGGACGTCCTTCTGCTACGTCCCTTCGGCCCTCAATCCAGCGGACCTTCCTTCCCGCGGCCTG
CTGCCGGCTCTGCGGCCTCTTCCGCGTCTTCGCCTTCGCCCTCAGACGAGTCGGATCTCCCTTTGGGCCG
CCTCCCCGCGTCGACTTTAAGACCAATGACTTACAAGGCAGCTGTAGATCTTAGCCACTTTTTAAAAGAA
AAGGGGGGACTGGAAGGGCTAATTCACTCCCAACGAAGACAAGATCTGCTTTTTGCTTGTACTGGGTCTC
TCTGGTTAGACCAGATCTGAGCCTGGGAGCTCTCTGGCTAACTAGGGAACCCACTGCTTAAGCCTCAATA
AAGCTTGCCTTGAGTGCTTCAAGTAGTGTGTGCCCGTCTGTTGTGTGACTCTGGTAACTAGAGATCCCTC
AGACCCTTTTAGTCAGTGTGGAAAATCTCTAGCAGTACGTATAGTAGTTCATGTCATCTTATTATTCAGT
ATTTATAACTTGCAAAGAAATGAATATCAGAGAGTGAGAGGAACTTGTTTATTGCAGCTTATAATGGTTA
CAAATAAAGCAATAGCATCACAAATTTCACAAATAAAGCATTTTTTTCACTGCATTCTAGTTGTGGTTTG
TCCAAACTCATCAATGTATCTTATCATGTCTGGCTCTAGCTATCCCGCCCCTAACTCCGCCCATCCCGCC
CCTAACTCCGCCCAGTTCCGCCCATTCTCCGCCCCATGGCTGACTAATTTTTTTTATTTATGCAGAGGCC
GAGGCCGCCTCGGCCTCTGAGCTATTCCAGAAGTAGTGAGGAGGCTTTTTTGGAGGCCTAGGGACGTACC
CAATTCGCCCTATAGTGAGTCGTATTACGCGCGCTCACTGGCCGTCGTTTTACAACGTCGTGACTGGGAA
AACCCTGGCGTTACCCAACTTAATCGCCTTGCAGCACATCCCCCTTTCGCCAGCTGGCGTAATAGCGAAG
AGGCCCGCACCGATCGCCCTTCCCAACAGTTGCGCAGCCTGAATGGCGAATGGG
[124 nt withheld, positions 8735-8858]
C
[91 nt withheld, positions 8860-8950]
A
[49 nt withheld, positions 8952-9000]
CCTTTGACGTTGGAGTCCACGTTCTTT
[37 nt withheld, positions 9028-9064]
ACCCTATCTCGGTCTATTCTTTTGATTTATAAGGGATTTTGCCGATTTCGGCCTATTGGTTAAAAAATGA
GCTGATTTAACAAAAATTTAACGCGAATTTTAACAAAATATTAACGCTTACAATTTAGGTGGCACTTTTC
GGGGAAATGTGCGCGGAACCCCTATTTGTTTATTTTTCTAAATACATTCAAATATGTATCCGCTCATGAG
ACAATAACCCTGATAAATGCTTCAATAATATTGAAAAAGGAAGAGTATGAGTATTCAACATTTCCGTGTC
GCCCTTATTCCCTTTTTTGCGGCATTTTGCCTTCCTGTTTTTGCTCACCCAGAAACGCTGGTGAAAGTAA
AAGATGCTGAAGATCAGTTGGGTGCACGAGTGGGTTACATCGAACTGGATCTCAACAGCGGTAAGATCCT
TGAGAGTTTTCGCCCCGAAGAACGTTTTCCAATGATGAGCACTTTTAAAGTTCTGCTATGTGGCGCGGTA
TTATCCCGTATTGACGCCGGGCAAGAGCAACTCGGTCGCCGCATACACTATTCTCAGAATGACTTGGTTG
AGTACTCACCAGTCACAGAAAAGCATCTTACGGATGGCATGACAGTAAGAGAATTATGCAGTGCTGCCAT
AACCATGAGTGATAACACTGCGGCCAACTTACTTCTGACAACGATCGGAGGACCGAAGGAGCTAACCGCT
TTTTTGCACAACATGGGGGATCATGTAACTCGCCTTGATCGTTGGGAACCGGAGCTGAATGAAGCCATAC
CAAACGACGAGCGTGACACCACGATGCCTGTAGCAATGGCAACAACGTTGCGCAAACTATTAACTGGCGA
ACTACTTACTCTAGCTTCCCGGCAACAATTAATAGACTGGATGGAGGCGGATAAAGTTGCAGGACCACTT
CTGCGCTCGGCCCTTCCGGCTGGCTGGTTTATTGCTGATAAATCTGGAGCCGGTGAGCGTGGGTCTCGCG
GTATCATTGCAGCACTGGGGCCAGATGGTAAGCCCTCCCGTATCGTAGTTATCTACACGACGGGGAGTCA
GGCAACTATGGATGAACGAAATAGACAGATCGCTGAGATAGGTGCCTCACTGATTAAGCATTGGTAACTG
TCAGACCAAGTTTACTCATATATACTTTAGATTGATTTAAAACTTCATTTTTAATTTAAAAGGATCTAGG
TGAAGATCCTTTTTGATAATCTCATGACCAAAATCCCTTAACGTGAGTTTTCGTTCCACTGAGCGTCAGA
CCCCGTAGAAAAGATCAAAGGATCTTCTTGAGATCCTTTTTTTCTGCGCGTAATCTGCTGCTTGCAAACA
AAAAAACCACCGCTACCAGCGGTGGTTTGTTTGCCGGATCAAGAGCTACCAACTCTTTTTCCGAAGGTAA
CTGGCTTCAGCAGAGCGCAGATACCAAATACTGTTCTTCTAGTGTAGCCGTAGTTAGGCCACCACTTCAA
GAACTCTGTAGCACCGCCTACATACCTCGCTCTGCTAATCCTGTTACCAGTGGCTGCTGCCAGTGGCGAT
AAGTCGTGTCTTACCGGGTTGGACTCAAGACGATAGTTACCGGATAAGGCGCAGCGGTCGGGCTGAACGG
GGGGTTCGTGCACACAGCCCAGCTTGGAGCGAACGACCTACACCGAACTGAGATACCTACAGCGTGAGCT
ATGAGAAAGCGCCACGCTTCCCGAAGGGAGAAAGGCGGACAGGTATCCGGTAAGCGGCAGGGTCGGAACA
GGAGAGCGCACGAGGGAGCTTCCAGGGGGAAACGCCTGGTATCTTTATAGTCCTGTCGGGTTTCGCCACC
TCTGACTTGAGCGTCGATTTTTGTGATGCTCGTCAGGGGGGCGGAGCCTATGGAAAAACGCCAGCAACGC
GGCCTTTTTACGGTTCCTGGCCTTTTGCTGGCCTTTTGCTCACATGTTCTTTCCTGCGTTATCCCCTGAT
TCTGTGGATAACCGTATTACCGCCTTTGAGTGAGCTGATACCGCTCGCCGCAGCCGAACGACCGAGCGCA
GCGAGTCAGTGAGCGAGGAAGCGGAAGAGCGCCCAATACGCAAACCGCCTCTCCCCGCGCGTTGGCCGAT
TCATTAATGCAGCTGGCACGACAGGTTTCCCGACTGGAAAGCGGGCAGTGAGCGCAACGCAATTAATGTG
AGTTAGCTCACTCATTAGGCACCCCAGGCTTTACACTTTATGCTTCCGGCTCGTATGTTGTGTGGAATTG
TGAGCGGATAACAATTTCACACAGGAAACAGCTATGACCATGATTACGCCAAGCGCGCAATTAACCCTCA
CTAAAGGGAACAAAAGCTGGAGCTGCAAGC
Features (pLannotate 1.2.2; 31 found; start..end, strand, type, name):
      5..231     +  promoter       RSV promoter: Rous sarcoma virus enhancer/promoter
    232..412     +  LTR            5' LTR (truncated): truncated 5' long terminal repeat (LTR) from HIV-1
    459..584     +  misc_feature   HIV-1 Ψ: packaging signal of human immunodeficiency virus type 1
    568..931     +  CDS            HIV-1 gag (fragment): gag protein from human immunodeficiency virus 1; gag
   1077..1310    +  misc_feature   RRE: The Rev response element (RRE) of HIV-1 allows for Rev-dependent mRNA export from the nucleus to the cytoplasm.
   1687..1713    +  CDS            Rev (fragment): human immunodeficiency virus 1 (HIV-1) Rev protein; rev; enhances nuclear export of unspliced and incompletely spliced viral mRNAs
   1720..1743    +  promoter       SV40 promoter (fragment): SV40 early promoter
   1744..1815    +  promoter       SV40 promoter (fragment): SV40 enhancer and early promoter
   1839..1974    +  rep_origin     SV40 ori: SV40 origin of replication
   2020..2616    +  CDS            PuroR (fragment): puromycin N-acetyltransferase; pac from Streptomyces; confers resistance to puromycin
   2665..2782    +  misc_feature   cPPT/CTS: central polypurine tract and central termination sequence of HIV-1
   2847..2913    +  CDS            small t antigen (fragment): SV40 (simian virus 40) small t antigen
   2920..4098    +  promoter       EF-1α promoter: strong constitutive promoter for human elongation factor EF-1α
   4115..7150    +  CDS            PHF20: PHF20_HUMAN - Also known as C20orf104, GLEA2, HCA58, NZF, TZP. Experimental evidence at protein level: Swiss-Prot protein existence level 1. Methyllysine-binding protein, component of the MOF histone acetyltransferase protein complex. Not required for maintaining the global histone H4 'Lys-16' acetylation (H4K16ac) levels or locus specific histone acetylation, but instead works downstream in transcriptional regulation of MOF target genes (By similarity). As part of the NSL complex it may be involved in acetylation of nucleosomal histone H4 on several lysine residues. Contributes to methyllysin
   7166..7219    +  promoter       U6 promoter (fragment): RNA polymerase III promoter for human U6 snRNA
   7261..7849    +  misc_feature   WPRE: woodchuck hepatitis virus posttranscriptional regulatory element
   7900..7919    +  misc_feature   cPPT/CTS (fragment): central polypurine tract and central termination sequence of HIV-1
   7921..8154    +  LTR            3' LTR (ΔU3): self-inactivating 3' long terminal repeat (LTR) from HIV-1
   8232..8353    +  polyA_signal   SV40 poly(A) signal: SV40 polyadenylation signal
   8393..8528    +  rep_origin     SV40 ori: SV40 origin of replication
   8549..8567    -  promoter       T7 promoter: promoter for bacteriophage T7 RNA polymerase
   8575..8730    +  CDS            lacZα (fragment): LacZα fragment of β-galactosidase; lacZ fragment
   8735..9163    +  rep_origin     f1 ori (sequence partly withheld): f1 bacteriophage origin of replication; arrow indicates direction of (+) strand synthesis
   9216..9320    +  promoter       AmpR promoter: bla
   9321..10181   +  CDS            AmpR: β-lactamase; bla; confers resistance to ampicillin, carbenicillin, and related antibiotics
  10352..10940   +  rep_origin     ori: high-copy-number ColE1/pMB1/pBR322/pUC origin of replication
  11123..11215   +  CDS            lacI (fragment): lac repressor; lacI; The lac repressor binds to the lac operator to inhibit transcription in E. coli. This inhibition can be relieved by adding lactose or isopropyl-β-D-thiogalactopyranoside (IPTG).
  11228..11249   +  protein_bind   CAP binding site: CAP binding activates transcription in the presence of cAMP. E. coli catabolite activator protein
  11264..11294   +  promoter       lac promoter: promoter for the E. coli lac operon
  11298..11320   +  protein_bind   lac operator (fragment): The lac repressor binds to the lac operator to inhibit transcription in E. coli. This inhibition can be relieved by adding lactose or isopropyl-β-D-thiogalactopyranoside (IPTG). lac repressor encoded by lacI
  11363..11381   +  promoter       T3 promoter: promoter for bacteriophage T3 RNA polymerase
