[The description below was written by a language model from this plasmid's Addgene catalogue record and pLannotate feature annotations shown in this document.]
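Description:
TFORF1244 is a lentiviral mammalian expression plasmid built on the pLX_TRC317 backbone and belongs to a barcoded library of human transcription factor open reading frames. It carries human PHF20, a methyllysine-binding protein associated with the MOF/NSL histone acetyltransferase complexes. The ORF was made synthetically, and the depositor's comments list several matching transcript isoforms. In bacteria the plasmid is maintained through a high-copy ColE1/pUC-type origin with ampicillin resistance (AmpR). An f1 origin and remnants of a lac/T7/T3 cloning region are also present. The depositor notes a risk of plasmid recombination, which is common for LTR-containing vectors.

The transfer cassette has a third-generation, self-inactivating layout. An RSV promoter fused to a truncated HIV-1 5' LTR drives genomic RNA production in packaging cells. It is followed by the Ψ packaging signal, a gag fragment, the RRE for Rev-dependent nuclear export, and a cPPT/CTS element, and the cassette ends in a ΔU3 3' LTR with an SV40 polyadenylation signal downstream. Inside the provirus, an SV40 early promoter drives puromycin N-acetyltransferase for selection of transduced cells. A separate EF-1α promoter drives constitutive PHF20 expression, and a WPRE downstream enhances transcript stability and expression.

According to the record, each construct in the collection carries a unique 24-bp barcode, but this barcode is not annotated in the feature table. It may lie in the short region between the ORF and the WPRE, where only a small U6-like fragment is called. The barcode allows the overexpressed factor to be identified by sequencing, so the plasmid can be used for single-gene overexpression or for pooled screens such as directed-differentiation studies.
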