Addgene plasmid #143777: TFORF1244
Purpose: Lentiviral vector for overexpressing transcription factor ORFs with unique 24-bp barcodes. Barcodes facilitate identification of transcription factors in pooled screens.
Depositing lab: Feng Zhang. Depositing organization: Broad Institute. Publication: A transcription factor atlas of directed differentiation. Joung J, Ma S, Tay T, Geiger-Schuller KR, Kirchgatterer PC, Verdine VK, Guo B, Arias-Garcia MA, Allen WE, Singh A, Kuksenko O, Abudayyeh OO, Gootenberg JS, Fu Z, Macrae RK, Buenrostro JD, Regev A, Zhang F. Cell. 2023 Jan 5;186(1):209-229.e26. doi: 10.1016/j.cell.2022.11.026. PubMed 36608654.
Backbone
  Vector backbone: pLX_TRC317
  Backbone manufacturer: Broad Institute Genetic Perturbation Platform
  Backbone size w/o insert (bp): 8264
  Vector type: Mammalian Expression, Lentiviral
  Selectable markers: Puromycin
Growth in bacteria
  Bacterial resistance: Ampicillin, 100 μg/mL
  Growth temperature: 37°C
  Growth strain: NEB Stable
  Copy number: High Copy
Gene/Insert
  Gene/Insert name: PHF20
  Species: H. sapiens (human)
  Insert size (bp): 3140
  Entrez Gene: PHF20 (a.k.a. C20orf104, GLEA2, HCA58, NZF, TDRD20A, TZP)
  Promoter: EF1a
  Cloning method: Unknown
  Sequencing primers: 5′ GGGTGGAGACTGAAGTTAGGCCAG; 3′ CACATAGCGTAAAAGGAGCAACATAG
Terms and licenses: Academic/Nonprofit Terms; Industry Terms: Not Available to Industry
Depositor comments: XM_017027864,NM_016436,XM_017027867,XM_017027866,XM_017027865,ENST00000374012 . The transcription factor ORF portion of this plasmid was synthesized by Genewiz. Please test multiple small colonies in case of plasmid recombination. To make this collection available in a timely manner, a portion of this collection was not fully sequenced by Addgene. If an Addgene verified full plasmid sequence is not available, please contact us prior to placing an order to request the full sequence.
How to cite: TFORF1244 was a gift from Feng Zhang (Addgene plasmid # 143777 ; http://n2t.net/addgene:143777 ; RRID:Addgene_143777)
