>Addgene plasmid #143777 | TFORF1244 | depositor partial sequence | sequence record 283458 | Insert
ACCGCCACCATGACAAAGCATCCACCTAACAGACGAGGAATCAGCTTTGAAGTGGGAGCCCAGTTGGAAG
CCCGGGACCGTTTAAAAAACTGGTATCCAGCTCACATAGAAGACATTGACTACGAGGAAGGAAAAGTACT
CATCCATTTCAAGCGTTGGAACCATCGTTATGATGAGTGGTTCTGCTGGGACAGTCCTTATTTACGCCCT
TTAGAGAAAATACAGCTGAGGAAAGAGGGCTTGCATGAAGAGGATGGATCTTCTGAATTTCAAATAAATG
AGCAGGTCCTTGCTTGCTGGTCTGATTGTCGTTTTTACCCGGCCAAAGTCACTGCTGTTAACAAGGATGG
TACTTACACTGTGAAATTTTATGATGGAGTAGTTCAGACTGTCAAACATATTCATGTCAAAGCTTTTTCC
AAAGATCAGAATATTGTGGGTAATGCTAGGCCTAAAGAAACAGATCACAAAAGTCTTTCATCATCTCCTG
ATAAACGAGAGAAGTTTAAAGAACAGAGAAAAGCAACAGTGAATGTGAAGAAAGACAAAGAAGATAAACC
CTTAAAGACAGAAAAGCGACCCAAGCAGCCTGATAAAGAAGGAAAGTTAATCTGTTCTGAAAAGGGGAAA
GTGTCAGAGAAAAGTCTTCCCAAGAACGAGAAGGAAGACAAGGAAAACATTTCCGAAAATGACAGAGAGT
ATTCTGGAGATGCCCAAGTGGATAAGAAACCTGAAAATGACATTGTGAAGAGTCCACAAGAAAACTTGAG
GGAACCCAAAAGAAAACGAGGCAGACCCCCTTCCATAGCTCCTACTGCTGTGGATTCAAACTCTCAAACT
TTGCAACCAATAACATTGGAACTGAGAAGAAGGAAAATATCAAAAGGATGTGAAGTCCCATTAAAACGTC
CTCGGCTTGACAAAAATTCATCCCAGGAAAAGTCAAAAAACTACTCGGAAAACACTGACAAAGACTTATC
GAGGAGACGTTCCTCCAGGCTGTCCACTAATGGGACCCATGAGATCCTAGATCCTGACTTGGTTGTATCA
GATTTGGTTGATACGGATCCTTTGCAAGACACGTTGTCTAGTACCAAGGAATCTGAAGAAGGTCAGTTGA
AGTCTGCTTTGGAAGCTGGCCAGGTCTCATCTGCACTGACTTGCCACTCCTTTGGGGATGGATCCGGGGC
TGCAGGCTTGGAGTTGAACTGCCCATCAATGGGAGAAAACACGATGAAAACAGAACCGACTTCTCCCCTT
GTGGAATTACAAGAGATTTCGACTGTGGAAGTAACAAATACTTTTAAGAAAACAGATGATTTTGGGTCAT
CTAATGCACCAGCTGTCGACCTAGACCATAAGTTTAGATGCAAAGTTGTGGACTGTTTAAAATTTTTCCG
CAAAGCCAAACTGTTGCACTATCACATGAAGTATTTCCATGGAATGGAGAAGTCACTGGAGCCAGAAGAG
AGCCCGGGAAAGAGGCATGTCCAAACCAGGGGCCCTTCAGCTTCAGACAAGCCCAGCCAGGAGACCCTGA
CCAGGAAGCGGGTCTCTGCCAGTTCCCCAACTACAAAAGACAAGGAAAAGAATAAAGAGAAGAAATTCAA
GGAGTTTGTGAGAGTGAAGCCAAAGAAGAAAAAGAAAAAGAAAAAGAAAACCAAACCTGAATGCCCCTGC
AGTGAGGAGATCAGTGACACCTCCCAGGAACCTTCTCCACCCAAGGCATTTGCTGTTACCAGGTGTGGGT
CCTCACACAAGCCAGGGGTCCATATGAGCCCGCAGCTTCATGGCCCAGAATCTGGACACCACAAAGGGAA
AGTGAAAGCATTGGAGGAGGATAATTTGAGTGAGTCCTCTTCTGAGAGCTTTCTCTGGAGTGATGATGAG
TATGGCCAAGATGTGGATGTGACCACCAACCCAGATGAGGAACTTGATGGGGATGACCGCTATGACTTCG
AGGTGGTCCGCTGCATCTGTGAGGTCCAGGAGGAAAATGACTTCATGATTCAGTGTGAAGAGTGCCAGTG
CTGGCAGCATGGGGTCTGCATGGGATTACTGGAAGAAAATGTGCCCGAGAAATACACCTGTTATGTTTGC
CAAGACCCTCCAGGTCAGAGGCCTGGCTTCAAGTACTGGTATGACAAGGAGTGGCTGAGCAGGGGACATA
TGCATGGCCTGGCATTTCTAGAAGAGAACTACTCCCATCAGAATGCCAAGAAGATCGTGGCCACCCACCA
GCTTCTTGGTGATGTGCAGAGAGTGATTGAGGTTCTGCATGGCCTGCAGCTCAAGATGAGCATCTTGCAA
AGCCGGGAGCATCCTGATCTGCCGCTGTGGTGCCAGCCTTGGAAACAGCACTCAGGGGAGGGGAGATCTC
ATTTCAGAAACATCCCTGTCACTGACACCAGGAGCAAGGAGGAAGCTCCAAGCTATAGAACTTTGAACGG
GGCAGTGGAGAAGCCCAGGCCCCTGGCCCTGCCCCTGCCGCGTTCTGTGGAGGAATCCTATATCACCAGT
GAGCATTGCTACCAGAAGCCCCGCGCCTATTACCCTGCCGTGGAGCAGAAGCTGGTGGTGGAGACGAGGG
GCTCTGCCCTCGACGATGCGGTCAACCCCCTCCATGAGAACGGCGATGATTCCCTTTCCCCGCGCCTGGG
CTGGCCTCTAGACCAAGACAGGAGCAAGGGGGACAGTGACCCCAAACCCGGCTCCCCAAAGGTGAAGGAA
TATGTCTCCAAAAAGGCCCTACCAGAAGAAGCCCCTGCTCGGAAGCTGCTGGACAGAGGTGGAGAGGGGC
TGCTGAGCTCCCAGCACCAGTGGCAGTTTAACCTGCTGACCCATGTGGAATCTCTTCAGGATGAAGTTAC
GCACAGGATGGACTCCATTGAGAAGGAGTTGGATGTGTTGGAGAGCTGGCTGGACTACACTGGGGAACTG
GAGCCCCCTGAGCCGCTGGCCAGGCTTCCGCAGCTCAAGCATTGTATCAAGCAGCTGCTGATGGACCTGG
GCAAGGTGCAGCAGATCGCCCTCTGCTGCTCAACATAGTAATGAACTAGTCCGTAACTTGAAAGTATTTC
GATTTCTTGGCTTTATATATCTTGTGGAAAGGACGACCATAGCATCCTCGCTGAATCCTA
