>Addgene plasmid #143777 | TFORF1244 | depositor partial sequence | sequence record 283459 | Barcode
CCATAGCATCCTCGCTGAATCCTA
